Addgene plasmid #56620: mVenus-Paxillin-22
Purpose: Localization: Focal Adhesions, Excitation: 515, Emission: 528
Depositing lab: Michael Davidson. Depositing organization: Florida State University, Tallahassee.
Backbone
  Vector backbone: mVenus
  Backbone size w/o insert (bp): 4750
  Vector type: Mammalian Expression
  Selectable markers: Neomycin (select with G418)
Growth in bacteria
  Bacterial resistance: Kanamycin, 50 μg/mL
  Growth temperature: 37°C
  Growth strain: DH5alpha
  Copy number: High Copy
Gene/Insert
  Gene/Insert name: Paxillin (alt name: NM_204984.1)
  Species: G. gallus (chicken)
  Promoter: CMV
  Tag / fusion protein: mVenus
  Cloning method: Unknown
  Sequencing primers: 5′ CMV-F; 3′ SV40pA-R
Terms and licenses: Academic/Nonprofit Terms; Industry Terms
Depositor comments: . Excitation = 515; Emission = 528
How to cite: mVenus-Paxillin-22 was a gift from Michael Davidson (Addgene plasmid # 56620 ; http://n2t.net/addgene:56620 ; RRID:Addgene_56620)
