[The description below was written by a language model from this plasmid's Addgene catalogue record.]
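Description:
mVenus-Paxillin-22 is a mammalian expression plasmid that produces chicken (Gallus gallus) paxillin fused to the yellow fluorescent protein mVenus. It is built on an mVenus fluorescent-protein backbone of about 4.75 kb without the insert. The plasmid is propagated in E. coli as a high-copy plasmid under kanamycin selection. It also carries a neomycin resistance marker, so transfected mammalian cells can be selected with G418 if stable expression is wanted. The record does not name the bacterial origin of replication, and no feature table is provided, so details of the backbone elements beyond these markers are not documented here.

Expression of the fusion is driven by the CMV promoter, a strong constitutive promoter in most mammalian cell lines. The use of an SV40 polyA reverse sequencing primer suggests that an SV40 polyadenylation signal lies downstream of the open reading frame. The record does not state the orientation of the tag relative to paxillin or the linker between the two proteins. The construct name may imply mVenus followed by paxillin with a 22-residue linker, but this is an inference, not a recorded fact. The cloning method is also listed as unknown.

Paxillin is an adaptor protein that concentrates at focal adhesions, and the stated purpose of the construct is to act as a focal adhesion localization marker. The mVenus tag has an excitation maximum of 515 nm and an emission maximum of 528 nm. This makes the fusion suitable for fluorescence imaging of focal adhesions in transfected cells using standard yellow-channel optics.
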