>Addgene plasmid #56620 | mVenus-Paxillin-22 | addgene partial sequence | sequence record 118126 | EGFP-N 5'-CGTCGCCGTCCAGCTCGACCAG-3'
TTGCTCACCATGGTGGCGACCGGTGGATCCCGGGCCCGCGGTACCGTCGACTGCAGAATTCGAAGCTTGA
GCTCGAGACAGAAGAGTTTGAGAAAGCAGTTCTGACAGTAGGGCTTGTCGTTCTGTTCTTTGAAGGTTCC
TTTGTTGAGCTGCTTGAGGCAGAAGGCACAGACAAAGTGTTCGGGGTGAAATTTCTTGCCCATGGCAGTG
ATGCAGCGTCCCGTGATGGGCTTCTGGCAGCCAGAGCACAGCGAGCCGCGGCGCTCGTGGTAATGCACCT
CGCAGTAGGGCTGCCCGTCGTGCTCGAAGAAGCTGCCGTTGATGAACGGTGTGAAACATTCCCGACAGAC
AAAGCACTCAGGGTGCCACAGGGTGTTTAAGGCAGAAATGTAATTTTCCAGGATAGCCCGGGCACAGCCT
CCACACTTGGGAGCAAACATGTCAAAGTAGTCCTTGCGGCAATAGGCTTTGCCATCCTTCTCATGAAATC
CTTCAGGTCCAAAGAAAACTCCACACTGGGCACAGAAAAAGTGTTCAGGGTGCCACGTCCTGTCCAAAGC
CGTCACCACTTTATCAAGGATTGGCCCATTGCAGTAGTAGCAGCGAGGAGAGAAGAGGTTGTGATAGTCC
TTCTCACAGTAGGGCTGCCCATCCCGCTCAAAGAAGTTCCGTGATCCAATCTCCTCCTGGCAGTGGGTGC
AGACGAAGTGCTCAGGGTGCCAGGTCTTCCCC
