>Addgene plasmid #56620 | mVenus-Paxillin-22 | depositor partial sequence | sequence record 118127 | Insert sequence
CGTCAGATCCGCTAGCACCATGGACGACCTCGATGCCTTACTGGCAGACCTGGAATCCACCACCTCGCAT
ATCTCTAAGCGACCGGTGTTTCTAACAGAGGAAACGCCTTACTCCTACCCAACTGGAAACCATACGTACC
AGGAGATTGCTGTGCCACCGCCGGTGCCCCCGCCGCCTTCCAGTGAGGCCCTAAATGGCACTGTGATTGA
CCCCTTAGACCAGTGGCAACCCAGCGTGTCCAGATACGGCCACCAGCAACCTCAGTCCCAGTCTCCGATA
TACAGCTCTAGTGCCAAAAGCTCCAGTGCCTCTGTTCCTAGAGACGGGCTCAGCTCCCCTTCTCCCCGTG
CCAGTGAGGAGGAACACGTGTACAGCTTCCCAAACAAGCAGAAGTCTGCAGAACCATCTCCCACAATGAC
CAGCACCTCCCTGGGCAGCAACCTCTCGGAACTGGACAGGCTTCTCCTGGAACTGAATGCTGTTCAACAT
AATCCCCCCAGTGGCTTCTCAGCAGATGAAGTCAGCAGAAGCCCATCACTGCCCAATGTGACCGGACCTC
ACTATGTCATCCCAGAGAGCAGCAGCTCTGCAGGAGGGAAGGCTGCACCCCCTACAAAAGAAAAACCAAA
GCGGAATGGTGGGCGTGGGATTGAAGATGTGCGTCCCAGTGTGGAGAGCCTGCTGGATGAGCTGGAGAGC
TCTGTGCCAAGCCCAGTCCCTGCAATCACTGTGAGCCAAGGGGAGGTGAGCAGCCCCCAGCGTGTCAACG
CCAGTCAGCAGCAGACCCGTATCTCTGCTTCTTCAGCTACACGAGAACTGGATGAGCTGATGGCGTCCCT
CTCTGACTTTAAGTTCATGGCACAGGGGAAAGCCGGCGGCAGCAGCTCCCCACCATCCACCACCCCAAAG
CCTGGCAGTCAGCTGGACACCATGCTGGGAAGTCTGCAGTCTGACCTGAACAAACTGGGGGTAGCGACGG
TCGCCAAGGGTGTGTGCGGAGCCTGCAAGAAGCCGATTGCTGGGCAGGTAGTTACAGCCATGGGGAAGAC
CTGGCACCCTGAGCACTTCGTCTGCACCCACTGCCAGGAGGAGATTGGATCACGGAACTTCTTTGAGCGG
GATGGGCAGCCCTACTGTGAGAAGGACTATCACAACCTCTTCTCTCCTCGCTGCTACTACTGCAATGGGC
CAATCCTTGATAAAGTGGTGACGGCTTTGGACAGGACGTGGCACCCTGAACACTTTTTCTGTGCCCAGTG
TGGAGTTTTCTTTGGACCTGAAGGATTTCATGAGAAGGATGGCAAAGCCTATTGCCGCAAGGACTACTTT
GACATGTTTGCTCCCAAGTGTGGAGGCTGTGCCCGGGCTATCCTGGAAAATTACATTTCTGCCTTAAACA
CCCTGTGGCACCCTGAGTGCTTTGTCTGTCGGGAATGTTTCACACCGTTCATCAACGGCAGCTTCTTCGA
GCACGACGGGCAGCCCTACTGCGAGGTGCATTACCACGAGCGCCGCGGCTCGCTGTGCTCTGGCTGCCAG
AAGCCCATCACGGGACGCTGCATCACTGCCATGGGCAAGAAATTTCACCCCGAACACTTTGTCTGTGCCT
TCTGCCTCAAGCAGCTCAACAAAGGAACCTTCAAAGAACAGAACGACAAGCCCTACTGTCAGAACTGCTT
TCTCAAACTCTTCTGTCTCGAGCTCAAGCTTCGAATTCTGCAGTCGACGGTACCGCGGGCCCGGGATCCA
CCGGTCGCCACCATGGTGAGCAAGGGCGAGGAGCTGTTCACCGGGGTGGTGCCCATCCTGGTCGAGCTGG
ACGGCGACGTAAACGGCCACAAGTTCAGCGTGTCCGGCGAGGGCGAGGGCGATGCCACCTACGGCAAGCT
GACCCTGAAGCTGATCTGCACCACCGGCAAGCTGCCCGTGCCCTGGCCCACCCTCGTGACCACCCTGGGC
TACGGCCTGCAGTGCTTCGCCCGCTACCCCGACCACATGAAGCAGCACGACTTCTTCAAGTCCGCCATGC
CCGAAGGCTACGTCCAGGAGCGCACCATCTTCTTCAAGGACGACGGCAACTACAAGACCCGCGCCGAGGT
GAAGTTCGAGGGCGACACCCTGGTGAACCGCATCGAGCTGAAGGGCATCGACTTCAAGGAGGACGGCAAC
ATCCTGGGGCACAAGCTGGAGTACAACTACAACAGCCACAACGTCTATATCACCGCCGACAAGCAGAAGA
ACGGCATCAAGGCCAACTTCAAGATCCGCCACAACATCGAGGACGGCGGCGTGCAGCTCGCCGACCACTA
CCAGCAGAACACCCCCATCGGCGACGGCCCCGTGCTGCTGCCCGACAACCACTACCTGAGCTACCAGTCC
AAGCTGAGCAAAGACCCCAACGAGAAGCGCGATCACATGGTCCTGCTGGAGTTCGTGACCGCCGCCGGGA
TCACTCTCGGCATGGACGAGCTGTACAAGTAAAGCGGCCGCGACTCTAGATCATAATCAGCCATACCACA
TT
